>Addgene plasmid #185237 | pST_AdHsAPO-44 (pBS0746) | addgene full sequence | sequence record 363734 | Addgene NGS Result
ACGTCGACGGATCGGGAGATCTCCCGATCCCCTATGGTGCACTCTCAGTACAATCTGCTCTGATGCCGCA
TAGTTAAGCCAGTATCTGCTCCCTGCTTGTGTGTTGGAGGTCGCTGAGTAGTGCGCGAGCAAAATTTAAG
CTACAACAAGGCAAGGCTTGACCGACAATTGCATGAAGAATCTGCTTAGGGTTAGGCGTTTTGCGCTGCT
TCGCGATGTACGGGCCAGATATACGCGTTGACATTGATTATTGACTAGTTATTAATAGTAATCAATTACG
GGGTCATTAGTTCATAGCCCATATATGGAGTTCCGCGTTACATAACTTACGGTAAATGGCCCGCCTGGCT
GACCGCCCAACGACCCCCGCCCATTGACGTCAATAATGACGTATGTTCCCATAGTAACGCCAATAGGGAC
TTTCCATTGACGTCAATGGGTGGAGTATTTACGGTAAACTGCCCACTTGGCAGTACATCAAGTGTATCAT
ATGCCAAGTACGCCCCCTATTGACGTCAATGACGGTAAATGGCCCGCCTGGCATTATGCCCAGTACATGA
CCTTATGGGACTTTCCTACTTGGCAGTACATCTACGTATTAGTCATCGCTATTACCATGGTGATGCGGTT
TTGGCAGTACATCAATGGGCGTGGATAGCGGTTTGACTCACGGGGATTTCCAAGTCTCCACCCCATTGAC
GTCAATGGGAGTTTGTTTTGGCACCAAAATCAACGGGACTTTCCAAAATGTCGTAACAACTCCGCCCCAT
TGACGCAAATGGGCGGTAGGCGTGTACGGTGGGAGGTCTATATAAGCAGAGCTCTCTGGCTAACTAGAGA
ACCCACTGCTTACTGGCTTATCGAAATTAATACGACTCACTATAGGGAGACCCAAGCTGGCTAGCCACCA
TGGCTGAAGAATTGCGCGAAAGATTGACGCCTAATGCTGAAGAACTGAGAGAAAGATTGACTCCAAATGC
TGAAGAACTTAGAGAACGACTTACACCAAATGCAGAAGAACTCCGGGAAAGACTCACACCGAATTGATGA
ATTGCCAATTGAAATTTGACGGCCTATGTCACTGAAACTATCCAAACACCCCATGTCGATACTGAACGTA
TCGACGCATACCTCCTTCCTTGAAAACGCACAATCATACAACTGGGCACATAATGCGTACGCCCATCTAG
TACACCCATCTCTGTAGGTCCAGTTCAAGAGCTGGAAGAGCACCCTCCACTTACCCGCTGATCAGCCTCG
ACTGTGCCTTCTAGTTGCCAGCCATCTGTTGTTTGCCCCTCCCCCGTGCCTTCCTTGACCCTGGAAGGTG
CCACTCCCACTGTCCTTTCCTAATAAAATGAGGAAATTGCATCGCATTGTCTGAGTAGGTGTCATTCTAT
TCTGGGGGGTGGGGTGGGGCAGGACAGCAAGGGGGAGGATTGGGAAGACAATAGCAGGCATGCTGGGGAT
GCGGTGGGCTCTATGGCTTCTGAGGCGGAAAGAACCAGCTGGGGCTCTAGGGGGTATCCCC
[124 nt withheld, positions 1532-1655]
C
[91 nt withheld, positions 1657-1747]
A
[49 nt withheld, positions 1749-1797]
CCTTTGACGTTGGAGTCCACGTTCTTT
[37 nt withheld, positions 1825-1861]
ACCCTATCTCGGTCTATTCTTTTGATTTATAAGGGATTTTGCCGATTTCGGCCTATTGGTTAAAAAATGA
GCTGATTTAACAAAAATTTAACGCGAATTAATTCTGTGGAATGTGTGTCAGTTAGGGTGTGGAAAGTCCC
CAGGCTCCCCAGCAGGCAGAAGTATGCAAAGCATGCATCTCAATTAGTCAGCAACCAGGTGTGGAAAGTC
CCCAGGCTCCCCAGCAGGCAGAAGTATGCAAAGCATGCATCTCAATTAGTCAGCAACCATAGTCCCGCCC
CTAACTCCGCCCATCCCGCCCCTAACTCCGCCCAGTTCCGCCCATTCTCCGCCCCATGGCTGACTAATTT
TTTTTATTTATGCAGAGGCCGAGGCCGCCTCTGCCTCTGAGCTATTCCAGAAGTAGTGAGGAGGCTTTTT
TGGAGGCCTAGGCTTTTGCAAAAAGCTCCCGGGAGCTTGTATATCCATTTTCGGATCTGATCAGCACGTG
TTGACAATTAATCATCGGCATAGTATATCGGCATAGTATAATACGACAAGGTGAGGAACTAAACCATGGC
CAAGTTGACCAGTGCCGTTCCGGTGCTCACCGCGCGCGACGTCGCCGGAGCGGTCGAGTTCTGGACCGAC
CGGCTCGGGTTCTCCCGGGACTTCGTGGAGGACGACTTCGCCGGTGTGGTCCGGGACGACGTGACCCTGT
TCATCAGCGCGGTCCAGGACCAGGTGGTGCCGGACAACACCCTGGCCTGGGTGTGGGTGCGCGGCCTGGA
CGAGCTGTACGCCGAGTGGTCGGAGGTCGTGTCCACGAACTTCCGGGACGCCTCCGGGCCGGCCATGACC
GAGATCGGCGAGCAGCCGTGGGGGCGGGAGTTCGCCCTGCGCGACCCGGCCGGCAACTGCGTGCACTTCG
TGGCCGAGGAGCAGGACTGACACGTGCTACGAGATTTCGATTCCACCGCCGCCTTCTATGAAAGGTTGGG
CTTCGGAATCGTTTTCCGGGACGCCGGCTGGATGATCCTCCAGCGCGGGGATCTCATGCTGGAGTTCTTC
GCCCACCCCAACTTGTTTATTGCAGCTTATAATGGTTACAAATAAAGCAATAGCATCACAAATTTCACAA
ATAAAGCATTTTTTTCACTGCATTCTAGTTGTGGTTTGTCCAAACTCATCAATGTATCTTATCATGTCTG
TATACCGTCGACCTCTAGCTAGAGCTTGGCGTAATCATGGTCATAGCTGTTTCCTGTGTGAAATTGTTAT
CCGCTCACAATTCCACACAACATACGAGCCGGAAGCATAAAGTGTAAAGCCTGGGGTGCCTAATGAGTGA
GCTAACTTACATTAATTGCGTTGCGCTCACTGCCCGCTTTCCAGTCGGGAAACCTGTCGTGCCAGCTGCA
TTAATGAATCGGCCAACGCGCGGGGAGAGGCGGTTTGCGTATTGGGCGCTCTTCCGCTTCCTCGCTCACT
GACTCGCTGCGCTCGGTCGTTCGGCTGCGGCGAGCGGTATCAGCTCACTCAAAGGCGGTAATACGGTTAT
CCACAGAATCAGGGGATAACGCAGGAAAGAACATGTGAGCAAAAGGCCAGCAAAAGGCCAGGAACCGTAA
AAAGGCCGCGTTGCTGGCGTTTTTCCATAGGCTCCGCCCCCCTGACGAGCATCACAAAAATCGACGCTCA
AGTCAGAGGTGGCGAAACCCGACAGGACTATAAAGATACCAGGCGTTTCCCCCTGGAAGCTCCCTCGTGC
GCTCTCCTGTTCCGACCCTGCCGCTTACCGGATACCTGTCCGCCTTTCTCCCTTCGGGAAGCGTGGCGCT
TTCTCATAGCTCACGCTGTAGGTATCTCAGTTCGGTGTAGGTCGTTCGCTCCAAGCTGGGCTGTGTGCAC
GAACCCCCCGTTCAGCCCGACCGCTGCGCCTTATCCGGTAACTATCGTCTTGAGTCCAACCCGGTAAGAC
ACGACTTATCGCCACTGGCAGCAGCCACTGGTAACAGGATTAGCAGAGCGAGGTATGTAGGCGGTGCTAC
AGAGTTCTTGAAGTGGTGGCCTAACTACGGCTACACTAGAAGAACAGTATTTGGTATCTGCGCTCTGCTG
AAGCCAGTTACCTTCGGAAAAAGAGTTGGTAGCTCTTGATCCGGCAAACAAACCACCGCTGGTAGCGGTG
GTTTTTTTGTTTGCAAGCAGCAGATTACGCGCAGAAAAAAAGGATCTCAAGAAGATCCTTTGATCTTTTC
TACGGGGTCTGACGCTCAGTGGAACGAAAACTCACGTTAAGGGATTTTGGTCATGAGATTATCAAAAAGG
ATCTTCACCTAGATCCTTTTAAATTAAAAATGAAGTTTTAAATCAATCTAAAGTATATATGAGTAAACTT
GGTCTGACAGTTACCAATGCTTAATCAGTGAGGCACCTATCTCAGCGATCTGTCTATTTCGTTCATCCAT
AGTTGCCTGACTCCCCGTCGTGTAGATAACTACGATACGGGAGGGCTTACCATCTGGCCCCAGTGCTGCA
ATGATACCGCGAGACCCACGCTCACCGGCTCCAGATTTATCAGCAATAAACCAGCCAGCCGGAAGGGCCG
AGCGCAGAAGTGGTCCTGCAACTTTATCCGCCTCCATCCAGTCTATTAATTGTTGCCGGGAAGCTAGAGT
AAGTAGTTCGCCAGTTAATAGTTTGCGCAACGTTGTTGCCATTGCTACAGGCATCGTGGTGTCACGCTCG
TCGTTTGGTATGGCTTCATTCAGCTCCGGTTCCCAACGATCAAGGCGAGTTACATGATCCCCCATGTTGT
GCAAAAAAGCGGTTAGCTCCTTCGGTCCTCCGATCGTTGTCAGAAGTAAGTTGGCCGCAGTGTTATCACT
CATGGTTATGGCAGCACTGCATAATTCTCTTACTGTCATGCCATCCGTAAGATGCTTTTCTGTGACTGGT
GAGTACTCAACCAAGTCATTCTGAGAATAGTGTATGCGGCGACCGAGTTGCTCTTGCCCGGCGTCAATAC
GGGATAATACCGCGCCACATAGCAGAACTTTAAAAGTGCTCATCATTGGAAAACGTTCTTCGGGGCGAAA
ACTCTCAAGGATCTTACCGCTGTTGAGATCCAGTTCGATGTAACCCACTCGTGCACCCAACTGATCTTCA
GCATCTTTTACTTTCACCAGCGTTTCTGGGTGAGCAAAAACAGGAAGGCAAAATGCCGCAAAAAAGGGAA
TAAGGGCGACACGGAAATGTTGAATACTCATACTCTTCCTTTTTCAATATTATTGAAGCATTTATCAGGG
TTATTGTCTCATGAGCGGATACATATTTGAATGTATTTAGAAAAATAAACAAATAGGGGTTCCGCGCACA
TTTCCCCGAAAAGTGCCACCTG
Features (pLannotate 1.2.2; 20 found; start..end, strand, type, name):
     33..85      -  misc_feature   bom (fragment): basis of mobility region from pBR322
    240..619     +  enhancer       CMV enhancer: human cytomegalovirus immediate early enhancer
    620..823     +  promoter       CMV promoter: human cytomegalovirus (CMV) immediate early promoter
    819..852     +  LTR            5' LTR (truncated) (fragment): truncated 5' long terminal repeat (LTR) from HIV-1
    868..886     +  promoter       T7 promoter: promoter for bacteriophage T7 RNA polymerase
   1262..1486    +  polyA_signal   bGH poly(A) signal: bovine growth hormone polyadenylation signal
   1490..1511    +  promoter       SV40 promoter (fragment): SV40 enhancer and early promoter
   1532..1960    +  rep_origin     f1 ori (sequence partly withheld): f1 bacteriophage origin of replication; arrow indicates direction of (+) strand synthesis
   1974..2303    +  promoter       SV40 promoter: SV40 enhancer and early promoter
   2351..2398    +  promoter       EM7 promoter: synthetic bacterial promoter&nbsp
   2417..2791    +  CDS            BleoR: antibiotic-binding protein; Sh ble from Streptoalloteichus hindustanus; confers resistance to bleomycin, phleomycin, and Zeocin™
   2801..2926    +  CDS            ble (fragment): BLE_KLEPN - Experimental evidence at protein level: Swiss-Prot protein existence level 1. Binding protein with a strong affinity to the bleomycin family of antibiotics. Binds to CL990; an antimitotic-antibiotic compound. From Klebsiella pneumoniae.
   2921..3042    +  polyA_signal   SV40 poly(A) signal: SV40 polyadenylation signal
   3115..3131    -  protein_bind   lac operator: The lac repressor binds to the lac operator to inhibit transcription in E. coli. This inhibition can be relieved by adding lactose or isopropyl-β-D-thiogalactopyranoside (IPTG). lac repressor encoded by lacI
   3139..3169    -  promoter       lac promoter: promoter for the E. coli lac operon
   3184..3205    -  protein_bind   CAP binding site: CAP binding activates transcription in the presence of cAMP. E. coli catabolite activator protein
   3218..3310    -  CDS            lacI (fragment): lac repressor; lacI; The lac repressor binds to the lac operator to inhibit transcription in E. coli. This inhibition can be relieved by adding lactose or isopropyl-β-D-thiogalactopyranoside (IPTG).
   3493..4081    -  rep_origin     ori: high-copy-number ColE1/pMB1/pBR322/pUC origin of replication
   4252..5112    -  CDS            AmpR: β-lactamase; bla; confers resistance to ampicillin, carbenicillin, and related antibiotics
   5113..5217    -  promoter       AmpR promoter: bla
