[The description below was written by a language model from this plasmid's Addgene catalogue record and pLannotate feature annotations shown in this document.]
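Description:
pST_AdHsAPO-44 (pBS0746) is a 5,243-nt mammalian expression plasmid built on a backbone recorded as YK 02. It is propagated in E. coli at high copy from a ColE1/pUC-type origin and selected with ampicillin through a β-lactamase (AmpR) gene driven by its own promoter. An f1 bacteriophage origin is also present. A second selection cassette carries the Sh ble bleomycin/Zeocin resistance gene behind tandem SV40 early and EM7 promoters and ahead of an SV40 polyadenylation signal. This arrangement allows the same marker to be expressed in mammalian cells and in bacteria. Several short annotated fragments (bom, a truncated HIV-1 LTR, lacI, a Klebsiella ble segment, and the lac promoter/operator region) appear to be backbone remnants or partial-match annotations rather than functional modules.

The payload is AdHsAPO-44, a 333-bp insert introduced by Gibson cloning and described as a fusion protein combining Chinese giant salamander and human sequence; the species field lists only human. The feature table does not annotate the coding sequence itself. It would be expected to lie in the unannotated interval between the human CMV immediate-early enhancer/promoter (followed by a T7 promoter) and the bovine growth hormone polyadenylation signal, which together drive strong constitutive expression in transfected mammalian cells. No epitope tags, secretion signals or reporters are annotated.

The plasmid comes from a study testing natural and designed proteins inspired by extremotolerant organisms for condensate formation and attenuation of apoptosis in human cells. AdHsAPO-44 was among the lowest-performing candidates in the apoptosis assay, inducing apoptosis rather than protecting against it. The depositor names the pSecTag2 B vector as the negative control for that assay.
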