Addgene plasmid #185237: pST_AdHsAPO-44 (pBS0746)
Purpose: For the mammalian expression of the Chinese giant salamander and human fusion protein AdHsAPO-44. This is one of the bottom performing targets in our apoptosis assay (it induced apoptosis).
Depositing lab: Pamela Silver. Depositing organization: Harvard Medical School. Publication: Natural and Designed Proteins Inspired by Extremotolerant Organisms Can Form Condensates and Attenuate Apoptosis in Human Cells. Veling MT, Nguyen DT, Thadani NN, Oster ME, Rollins NJ, Brock KP, Bethel NP, Lim S, Baker D, Way JC, Marks DS, Chang RL, Silver PA. ACS Synth Biol. 2022 Mar 18;11(3):1292-1302. doi: 10.1021/acssynbio.1c00572. Epub 2022 Feb 18. PubMed 35176859.
Backbone
  Vector backbone: YK 02
  Vector type: Mammalian Expression
Growth in bacteria
  Bacterial resistance: Ampicillin, 100 μg/mL
  Growth temperature: 37°C
  Growth strain: DH5alpha
  Copy number: High Copy
Gene/Insert
  Gene/Insert name: AdHsAPO-44
  Species: H. sapiens (human)
  Insert size (bp): 333
  Cloning method: Gibson Cloning
Terms and licenses: Academic/Nonprofit Terms; Industry Terms: Not Available to Industry
Depositor comments: This is one of the bottom performing targets in our apoptosis assay (it induced apoptosis). See supplemental table 2 in our paper to see its performance in our assay. The negative control for this assay is pSecTag2 B which can be obtained from Thermo here https://www.thermofisher.com/order/catalog/product/V90020
How to cite: pST_AdHsAPO-44 (pBS0746) was a gift from Pamela Silver (Addgene plasmid # 185237 ; http://n2t.net/addgene:185237 ; RRID:Addgene_185237)
